Addgene plasmid #190354: JAB2185
Purpose: Plasmids encode parts for syntetic genetic circuit construction in eudicot plants (proUBQ10::PIP2A-mCherry-NOSt_6XMcbRO-min35S::GFPint-ADHt)
Depositing lab: Jennifer Brophy & Jose Dinneny. Depositing organization: Stanford University. Publication: Synthetic genetic circuits as a means of reprogramming plant roots. Brophy JAN, Magallon KJ, Duan L, Zhong V, Ramachandran P, Kniazev K, Dinneny JR. Science. 2022 Aug 12;377(6607):747-751. doi: 10.1126/science.abo4326. Epub 2022 Aug 11. PubMed 35951698.
Backbone
  Vector backbone: JAB2120
  Vector type: Plant Expression
Growth in bacteria
  Bacterial resistance: Spectinomycin, 50 μg/mL
  Growth temperature: 37°C
  Growth strain: DH5alpha
  Copy number: High Copy
Gene/Insert
  Gene/Insert name: proUBQ10::PIP2A-mCherry-NOSt_6XMcbRO-min35S::GFPint-ADHt
  Species: Synthetic
  Cloning method: Restriction Enzyme; 5′ cloning site unknown (unknown if destroyed)
Terms and licenses: Academic/Nonprofit Terms; Industry Terms: Not Available to Industry
Depositor comments: Backbone JAB2120 contains proUBQ10::PIP2A-mCherry-NOSt. Please see the fully annotated sequence linked the "Supplemental Documents" section. Please visit https://www.biorxiv.org/content/10.1101/2022.02.02.478917v1 for bioRxiv preprint.
How to cite: JAB2185 was a gift from Jennifer Brophy & Jose Dinneny (Addgene plasmid # 190354 ; http://n2t.net/addgene:190354 ; RRID:Addgene_190354)
