[The description below was written by a language model from this plasmid's Addgene catalogue record and pLannotate feature annotations shown in this document.]
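Description:
JAB2185 is a plant expression plasmid built on the JAB2120 backbone, one of a set of parts for assembling synthetic genetic circuits in eudicot plants. It has the layout of a small binary vector: nopaline-type left and right T-DNA border repeats flank the plant payload, and outside the borders sit a high-copy ColE1/pUC-type origin for E. coli, a pSa origin (commonly used in pGreen-style binary vectors for maintenance in Agrobacterium) and an aadA gene conferring spectinomycin/streptomycin resistance, which matches the recorded spectinomycin selection. No plant selectable marker is annotated within the T-DNA. Short remnants of a pBluescript-type cloning region (lac promoter and operator, T3 promoter, MCS fragment) also lie inside the borders.

The T-DNA carries two transcription units. The first, inherited from the backbone, is a constitutive marker in which the UBQ10 promoter (named in the record but not picked up by the automated annotation) drives the Arabidopsis aquaporin PIP2A fused to mCherry and terminated by the NOS terminator, giving a red plasma-membrane label that identifies transformed cells and outlines them for imaging. The second is a synthetic output module: six copies of an McbR operator placed upstream of a minimal CaMV 35S promoter control a GFP coding sequence interrupted by the potato ST-LS1 IV2 intron, followed by an ADH terminator per the construct name. The intron prevents functional GFP from being made in bacteria, so fluorescence reflects expression in plant cells. Because the minimal promoter has little activity alone, GFP output should depend on a synthetic McbR-based transcription factor supplied from another construct, making this a reporter for testing that regulator within plant circuits.
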