Features (pLannotate 1.2.2; 22 found; start..end, strand, type, name):
     80..102     +  misc_feature   LB T-DNA repeat: left border repeat from nopaline C58 T-DNA (truncated)
    758..1618    +  CDS            PIP2-1: PIP21_ARATH - Also known as PIP2A. Experimental evidence at protein level: Swiss-Prot protein existence level 1. Water channel required to facilitate the transport of water across cell membrane. Probably involved in root water uptake. Its function is impaired by Hg(2+). From Arabidopsis thaliana (Mouse-ear cress).
   1625..2334    +  CDS            mCherry (fragment): monomeric derivative of DsRed fluorescent protein (Shaner et al., 2004) mammalian codon-optimized
   2354..2606    +  terminator     NOS terminator: nopaline synthase terminator and poly(A) signal
   2797..2814    +  promoter       35SPPDK promoter (fragment): hybrid promoter consisting of the cauliflower mosaic virus 35S enhancer fused to the maize C4PPDK basal promoter (Yoo et al., 2007)
   2817..2861    +  promoter       minimal CaMV 35S promoter: minimal 35S promoter from cauliflower mosaic virus
   2888..3083    +  CDS            superfolder GFP (fragment): GFP variant that folds robustly even when fused to poorly folded proteins (Pédelacq et al., 2006)
   3085..3273    +  intron         IV2 intron: modified second intron of the potato ST-LS1 gene (Vancanneyt et al., 1990)
   3295..3792    +  CDS            mgfp5 (fragment): GFP with folding enhancement mutations; mgfp5; suitable for expression in plants due to removal of a cryptic intron
   4072..4107    -  misc_feature   MCS (fragment): pBluescript multiple cloning site
   4120..4138    -  promoter       T3 promoter: promoter for bacteriophage T3 RNA polymerase
   4183..4199    -  protein_bind   lac operator: The lac repressor binds to the lac operator to inhibit transcription in E. coli. This inhibition can be relieved by adding lactose or isopropyl-β-D-thiogalactopyranoside (IPTG). lac repressor encoded by lacI
   4207..4237    -  promoter       lac promoter: promoter for the E. coli lac operon
   4252..4273    -  protein_bind   CAP binding site: CAP binding activates transcription in the presence of cAMP. E. coli catabolite activator protein
   4286..4378    -  CDS            lacI (fragment): lac repressor; lacI; The lac repressor binds to the lac operator to inhibit transcription in E. coli. This inhibition can be relieved by adding lactose or isopropyl-β-D-thiogalactopyranoside (IPTG).
   4380..4504    -  rep_origin     RSF ori (fragment): Plasmids containing the RSF 1030 origin of replication can be propagated in E. coli cells that contain additional plasmids with compatible origins.
   4512..4536    +  misc_feature   RB T-DNA repeat: right border repeat from nopaline C58 T-DNA
   4627..5215    -  rep_origin     ori: high-copy-number ColE1/pMB1/pBR322/pUC origin of replication
   5309..6094    -  CDS            aadA: S3AD_SHIFL - Experimental evidence at protein level: Swiss-Prot protein existence level 1. Mediates bacterial resistance to the antibiotics streptomycin and spectinomycin. From Shigella flexneri.
   6155..6304    -  CDS            sat-1 (fragment): STA_ECOLX - Protein inferred from homology: Swiss-Prot protein existence level 3. Involved in resistance to streptothricin, a broad-spectrum antibiotic produced by streptomycetes (PubMed:1850404). Detoxifies streptothricin via acetylation of the beta amino group of the first beta-lysyl moiety of streptothricin (By similarity). From Escherichia coli.
   6446..6544    +  CDS            TRA2_ECOLX (fragment): Protein predicted: Swiss-Prot protein existence level 4. Required for transposition of transposon Tn903. From Escherichia coli.
   6552..6987    +  rep_origin     pSa ori: origin of replication from bacterial plasmid pSa
>Addgene plasmid #190354 | JAB2185 | addgene full sequence | sequence record 393418 | Addgene NGS Result
TTTTTTTTTGAAAAAGAAAAAGCCCGAAAGGCGGCAACCTCTCGGGCTTCTGGATTTCCGATCCCCGGAA
TTAGACTCTTGGCAGGATATATTGTGGTGTAACGTTAAGCTTTGGTTGTCGACGAGTCAGTAATAAACGG
CGTCAAAGTGGTTGCAGCCGGCACACACGAGTCGTGTTTATCAACTCAAAGCACAAATACTTTTCCTCAA
CCTAAAAATAAGGCAATTAGCCAAAAACAACTTTGCGTGTAAACAACGCTCAATACACGTGTCATTTTAT
TATTAGCTATTGCTTCACCGCCTTAGCTTTCTCGTGACCTAGTCGTCCTCGTCTTTTCTTCTTCTTCTTC
TATAAAACAATACCCAAAGAGCTCTTCTTCTTCACAATTCAGATTTCAATTTCTCAAAATCTTAAAAACT
TTCTCTCAATTCTCTCTACCGTGATCAAGGTAAATTTCTGTGTTCCTTATTCTCTCAAAATCTTCGATTT
TGTTTTCGTTCGATCCCAATTTCGTATATGTTCTTTGGTTTAGATTCTGTTAATCTTAGATCGTAGACGA
TTTTCTGGGTTTGATCGTTAGATATCATCTTAATTCTCGATTAGGGTTTCATAGATATCATCCGATTTGT
TCAAATAATTTGAGTTTTGTCGAATAATTACTCTTCGATTTGTGATTTCTATCTAGATCTGGTGTTAGTT
TCTAGTTTGTGCGATCGAATTTGTCGATTAATCTGAGTTTTTCTGATTAACAGCACCATGGCAAAGGATG
TGGAAGCCGTTCCCGGAGAAGGATTTCAGACAAGAGACTATCAAGATCCGCCACCAGCTCCGTTTATTGA
TGGAGCGGAGCTAAAGAAGTGGTCTTTCTACAGAGCAGTTATCGCAGAGTTCGTAGCCACTCTCCTCTTC
TTATACATCACCGTTTTGACAGTCATCGGTTACAAGATTCAGTCCGATACTGATGCCGGTGGCGTAGATT
GCGGCGGAGTTGGAATCCTCGGTATCGCTTGGGCCTTTGGTGGTATGATCTTCATCCTCGTCTACTGCAC
CGCCGGTATCTCTGGTGGTCACATTAACCCAGCGGTGACATTTGGGCTATTCTTGGCACGTAAAGTGTCG
TTACCTAGGGCCCTATTGTACATAATCGCTCAGTGTTTGGGTGCGATTTGTGGAGTTGGTTTTGTCAAAG
CCTTCCAAAGCTCTTACTACACCCGTTACGGAGGTGGAGCCAACTCTCTAGCCGATGGCTACAGCACAGG
GACCGGTCTAGCCGCAGAGATCATTGGTACTTTCGTTCTTGTCTACACCGTATTCTCTGCCACTGACCCC
AAACGTAGTGCCAGAGACTCCCACGTTCCGGTGTTGGCGCCACTTCCAATCGGATTTGCCGTGTTCATGG
TACATTTGGCTACCATTCCCATTACCGGAACCGGAATTAACCCGGCAAGGAGTTTCGGAGCTGCCGTAAT
CTACAACAAGAGCAAGCCATGGGATGACCACTGGATATTTTGGGTTGGACCATTCATTGGAGCTGCGATA
GCTGCATTCTACCACCAATTCGTTCTAAGAGCTTCAGGTTCTAAGTCTCTTGGATCATTCAGAAGTGCTG
CCAACGTCGGATCCATGGTGAGCAAGGGCGAGGAGGATAACATGGCCATCATCAAGGAGTTCATGCGCTT
CAAGGTGCACATGGAGGGCTCCGTGAACGGCCACGAGTTCGAGATCGAGGGCGAGGGCGAGGGCCGCCCC
TACGAGGGCACCCAGACCGCCAAGCTGAAGGTGACCAAGGGTGGCCCCCTGCCCTTCGCCTGGGACATCC
TGTCCCCTCAGTTCATGTACGGCTCCAAGGCCTACGTGAAGCACCCCGCCGACATCCCCGACTACTTGAA
GCTGTCCTTCCCCGAGGGCTTCAAGTGGGAGCGCGTGATGAACTTCGAGGACGGCGGCGTGGTGACCGTG
ACCCAGGACTCCTCCCTGCAGGACGGCGAGTTCATCTACAAGGTGAAGCTGCGCGGCACCAACTTCCCCT
CCGACGGCCCCGTAATGCAGAATAAGACCATGGGCTGGGAGGCCTCCTCCGAGCGGATGTACCCCGAGGA
CGGCGCCCTGAAGGGCGAGATCAAGCAGAGGCTGAAGCTGAAGGACGGCGGCCACTACGACGCTGAGGTC
AAGACCACCTACAAGGCCAAGAAGCCCGTGCAGCTGCCCGGCGCCTACAACGTCAACATCAAGTTGGACA
TCACCTCCCACAACGAGGACTACACCATCGTGGAACAGTACGAACGCGCCGAGGGCCGCCACTCCACCGG
CGGCATGGAGGAGCTGTACAAGTAAAGCGGCCGCCCGGCTGCAGATCGTTCAAACATTTGGCAATAAAGT
TTCTTAAGATTGAATCCTGTTGCCGGTCTTGCGATGATTATCATATAATTTCTGTTGAATTACGTTAAGC
ATGTAATAATTAACATGTAATGCATGACGTTATTTATGAGATGGGTTTTTATGATTAGAGTCCCGCAATT
ATACATTTAATACGCGATAGAAAACAAAATATAGCGCGCAAACTAGGATAAATTATCGCGCGCGGTGTCA
TCTATGTTACTAGATCGGGGCGCGCCCTCGAGGAAGACGTAATGATAGAAAAGTTGGCTGCGGCCGCGAA
ATAGACTGGCCTGTCTAGAATAGACTGGCCTGTCTACAATAGACTGGCCTGTCTACAATAGACTGGCCTG
TCTAGTATAGACTGGCCTGTCTAAGATAGACTGGCCTGTCTACGGGTCTAAGCTAGCTAGGCCACCCACA
ATCCCACTATCCTTTCGCAAGACCCTTCCTCTATATAAGGAAGTTCATTTCATTTGGAGAGAACACGGGG
GACTCTAGACACCATGGTGAGTAAAGGAGAAGAACTTTTCACTGGAGTTGTCCCAATTCTTGTTGAATTA
GATGGTGATGTTAATGGGCACAAATTTTCTGTCAGTGGAGAGGGTGAAGGTGATGCAACATACGGAAAAC
TTACCCTTAAATTTATTTGCACTACTGGAAAACTACCTGTTCCATGGCCAACCCTGGTCACCACCCTGAC
CTACGTAAGTTTCTGCTTCTACCTTTGATATATATATAATAATTATCATTAATTAGTAGTAATATAATAT
TTCAAATATTTTTTTCAAAATAAAAGAATGTAGTATATAGCAATTGCTTTTCTGTAGTTTATAAGTGTGT
ATATTTTAATTTATAACTTTTCTAATATATGACCAAAATTTGTTGATGTGCAGGGCGTGCAGTGCTTCTC
CCGTTACCCTGATCATATGAAGCGGCACGACTTCTTCAAGAGCGCCATGCCTGAGGGATACGTGCAGGAG
AGGACCATCTTCTTCAAGGACGACGGGAACTACAAGACACGTGCTGAAGTCAAGTTTGAGGGTGACACCC
TCGTCAACAGGATCGAGCTTAAGGGAATCGATTTCAAGGAGGACGGAAACATCCTCGGCCACAAGTTGGA
ATACAACTACAACTCCCACAACGTATACATCATGGCCGACAAGCAAAAGAACGGCATCAAAGCCAACTTC
AAGACCCGCCACAACATCGAGGACGGCGGCGTGCAACTCGCTGATCATTATCAACAAAATACTCCAATTG
GCGATGGCCCTGTCCTTTTACCAGACAACCATTACCTGTCCACACAATCTGCCCTTTCGAAAGATCCCAA
CGAAAAGAGAGATCACATGGTCCTTCTTGAGTTTGTAACAGCTGCTGGGATTACACATGGCATGGATGAA
CTATACAAATAATGTCAAGCCATTCTCTCGCAGATGATGTTCACTTTGTGTTTTACTTCCTTTATGCATT
CACAGCAATAAAAGAAAGAAATCTCCATCGCTTTTGGTTTTCTTCTCTGTCTTAAGTTAGTCGTTTTCGT
GTCTAATCTATTACTTATCATTGTAATAGACTCTTCTTCTATTGAGATTTGAATATAAACTAAAACACAT
TCCATTTTACTGTGTTCTCAACATTCAGAATGCAAACGGACTAACCGTAGTGACTCGGCTTGAGTCTTCG
GGCTAGAGCGGACTAGTTCTAGAGCGGCCGCCACCGCGGTGGAGCTCCAGCTTTTGTTCCCTTTAGTGAG
GGTTAATTGCGCGCTTGGCGTAATCATGGTCATAGCTGTTTCCTGTGTGAAATTGTTATCCGCTCACAAT
TCCACACAACATACGAGCCGGAAGCATAAAGTGTAAAGCCTGGGGTGCCTAATGAGTGAGCTAACTCACA
TTAATTGCGTTGCGCTCACTGCCCGCTTTCCAGTCGGGAAACCTGTCGTGCCAGCTGCATTAATGAATCG
GCCAACGCGCGGGGAGAGGCGGTTTGCGTATTGGGCGCTCTTCCGCTTCCTCGCTCACTGACTCGCTGCG
CTCGGTCGTTCGGCTGCGGCGAGCGGTATCAGCTCACTCAAAGGCGGTAATACGGTTATCCACAGAATCA
GGGGATAACGCAGGAAAGAACATGAAGGCCTTGACAGGATATATTGGCGGGTAAACTAAGTCGCTGTATG
TGTTTGTTTGAGATCTCATGTGAGCAAAAGGCCAGCAAAAGGCCAGGAACCGTAAAAAGGCCGCGTTGCT
GGCGTTTTTCCATAGGCTCCGCCCCCCTGACGAGCATCACAAAAATCGACGCTCAAGTCAGAGGTGGCGA
AACCCGACAGGACTATAAAGATACCAGGCGTTTCCCCCTGGAAGCTCCCTCGTGCGCTCTCCTGTTCCGA
CCCTGCCGCTTACCGGATACCTGTCCGCCTTTCTCCCTTCGGGAAGCGTGGCGCTTTCTCATAGCTCACG
CTGTAGGTATCTCAGTTCGGTGTAGGTCGTTCGCTCCAAGCTGGGCTGTGTGCACGAACCCCCCGTTCAG
CCCGACCGCTGCGCCTTATCCGGTAACTATCGTCTTGAGTCCAACCCGGTAAGACACGACTTATCGCCAC
TGGCAGCAGCCACTGGTAACAGGATTAGCAGAGCGAGGTATGTAGGCGGTGCTACAGAGTTCTTGAAGTG
GTGGCCTAACTACGGCTACACTAGAAGAACAGTATTTGGTATCTGTGCTCTGCTGAAGCCAGTTACCTTC
GGAAGAAGAGTTGGTAGCTCTTGATCCGGCAAACAAACCACCGCTGGTAGCGGTGGTTTTTTTGTTTGCA
AGCAGCAGATTACGCGCAGAAAAAAAGGATCTCAAGAAGATCCTTTGATCTTTTCTACGGGGTCTGACGC
TCAGTGGAACGAAAACTCACGTTAAGGGATTTTGGTCATGAATTCTTGTTAGACATTATTTGCCGACTAC
CTTGGTGATCTCGCCTTTCACGTAGTGAACAAATTCTTCCAACTGATCTGCGCGCGAGGCCAAGCGATCT
TCTTGTCCAAGATAAGCCTGCCTAGCTTCAAGTATGACGGGCTGATACTGGGCCGGCAGGCGCTCCATTG
CCCAGTCGGCAGCGACATCCTTCGGCGCGATTTTGCCGGTTACTGCGCTGTACCAAATGCGGGACAACGT
AAGCACTACATTTCGCTCATCGCCAGCCCAGTCGGGCGGCGAGTTCCATAGCGTTAAGGTTTCATTTAGC
GCCTCAAATAGATCCTGTTCAGGAACCGGATCAAAGAGTTCCTCCGCCGCTGGACCTACCAAGGCAACGC
TATGTTCTCTTGCTTTTGTCAGCAAGATAGCCAGATCAATGTCGATCGTGGCTGGCTCGAAGATACCTGC
AAGAATGTCATTGCGCTGCCATTCTCCAAATTGCAGTTCGCGCTTAGCTGGATAACGCCACGGAATGATG
TCGTCGTGCACAACAATGGTGACTTCTACAGCGCGGAGAATCTCGCTCTCTCCAGGGGAAGCCGAAGTTT
CCAAAAGGTCGTTGATCAAAGCTCGCCGCGTTGTTTCATCAAGCCTTACGGTCACCGTAACCAGCAAATC
AATATCACTGTGTGGCTTCAGGCCGCCATCCACTGCGGAGCCGTACAAATGTACGGCCAGCAACGTCGGT
TCGAGATGGCGCTCGATGACGCCAACTACCTCTGATAGTTGAGTCGATACTTCGGCGATCACCGCTTCCC
TCATGATGTTTAACTCCTGAATTAAGCCGCGCCGCGAAGCGGTGTCGGCTTGAATGAATTGTTAGGCGTC
ATCCTGTGCTCCCGAGAACCAGTACCAGTACATCGCTGTTTCGTTCGAGACTTGAGGTCTAGTTTTATAC
GTGAACAGGTCAATGCCGCCGAGAGTAAAGCCACATTTTGCGTACAAATTGCAGGCAGGTACATTGTTCG
TTTGTGCCATGATGATATATTTTTATCTTGTGCAATGTAACATCAGAGATTTTGAGACACAACGTGGCTT
TGTTGAATAAATCGAACTTTTGCTGAGTTGAAGGATCAGATCACGCATCTTCCCGACAACGCAGACCGTT
CCGTGGCAAAGCAAAAGTTCAAAATCACCAACTGGTCCACCTACAACAAAGCTCTCATCAACCGTGGCTC
CCTCACTTTCTGGCTGGATGATGGGGCGATTCAGGAGATCCCCATCCAACAGCCCGCCGTCGAGCGGGCT
TTTTTATCCCCGGAAGCCTGTGGATAGAGGGTAGTTATCCACGTGAAACCGCTAATGCCCCGCAAAGCCT
TGATTCACGGGGCTTTCCGGCCCGCTCCAAAAACTATCCACGTGAAATCGCTAATCAGGGTACGTGAAAT
CGCTAATCGGAGTACGTGAAATCGCTAATAAGGTCACGTGAAATCGCTAATCAAAAAGGCACGTGAGAAC
GCTAATAGCCCTTTCAGATCAACAGCTTGCAAACACCCCTCGCTCCGGCAAGTAGTTACAGCAAGTAGTA
TGTTCAATTAGCTTTTCAATTATGAATATATATATCAATTATTGGTCGCCCTTGGCTTGTGGACAATGCG
CTACGCGCACCGGCTCCGCCCGTGGACAACCGCAAGCGGTTGCCCACCGTCGAGCGCCTTTGCCCACAAC
CCGGCGGCCGGCCGCAACAGATCGTTTTATAAATT
